>Addgene plasmid #188044 | pAG8Ha-EWS | addgene full sequence | sequence record 373725 | Addgene NGS Result
TTCTCATGTTTGACAGCTTATCATCCGATAAGCTTTAATGCGGTAGTTTATCACAGTTAAATTGCTAACG
CAGTCAGGCACCGTGTATGAAATCTAACAATGCGCTCATCGTCATCCTCGGCACCGTCACCCTGGATGCT
GTAGGCATAGGCTTGGTTATGCCGGTACTGCCGGGCCTCTTGCGGGATATCCGGATATAGTTCCTCCTTT
CAGCAAAAAACCCCTCAAGACCCGTTTAGAGGCCCCAAGGGGTTATGCTAGTTATTGCTCAGCGGTGGCA
GCAGCCAACTCAGCTTCCTTTCGGGCTTTGTTAGCAGCCGGATCCTCACTGCTGGCCATAAGAAGAGCTC
TGCTGGCTATACTGGCTCGGAGCCTGGCTATAGCTACCGGTCTGCGGCGGATAGCTGGTCGGCGGCTGCT
GACCATAGCTGCTTTGTTGACCATAGCTGCTCTGCTGGCCATAGCTGCTCGGCTGACCATAGGTGTTCTG
CTGGCTATAGCTGCTCTGATCATAGCTGGTCGGCTGGGTGCTGCTATAGCTGGTCGGCGGATAGCTCGGC
GGTGCGGTAACCGGCTGCATCGGATAGCTGCCCGGAACCTGCGGATAGCTATAATTGCTCTGGCCATAAC
CCAGGCTCGGCTGGTTATAACCGCCGGTGCTGCTCTGCGGCTGGCTGGTTTCGGTCGGTTTGTTACCATC
CTGCGGGCGGGTCGGTGCGGTGGCCGCCGGCTGCTGACCATAGGCCGGATATGCCGGCTGGGTACCATAG
GCGCTCTGGGCCGCATAGCTTGCCTGGGTGGTGGTCACGGTGGCGGTGGTGGTATCATAGGCACCGGTAC
CATAGCCCTGAACCGGCTGGCTATAGGCCTGCGGGGCGGTCGGGGTGGTATAACCGGTCGGCGGCTGACC
ATAGCTGGTGGCATAGGCGGTCTGACCATAGGTCGCGGTGGTCTGGGCCTGGGTATAGCTCACATCGGTC
GGCTGGCCATAGGTACCATAGCTCTGCTGGCCATACGCCTGGGTGGTCTGGGCATAACCCTGGGTCGGCT
GCGCGGTATAGGCGCTATAACCCTGCTGGGCCGCGGCCTGGCTATAGGTGCTATAATCGGTGCTCGCGGC
GCCCTGAAAATAAAGATTCTCGCTAGCATGGTGATGGTGGTGGTGATGGTGGTCCATATGGTATATCTCC
TTCTTAAAGTTAAACAAAATTATTTCTAGAGGGAAACCGTTGTGGTCTCCCTATAGTGAGTCGTATTAAT
TTCGCGGGATCGAGATCTCGATCCTCTACGCCGGACGCATCGTGGCCGGCATCACCGGCGCTACAGGTGC
GGTTGCTTGCGCCTATATCGCCGACCCGGCATCACCGGCGCTACAGGTGCGGTTGCTTGCGCCTATATCG
CCGACATCACCGATGGGGAAGATCGGGCTCGCCACTTCGGGCTCATGAGCGCTTGTTTCGGCGTGGGTAT
GGTGGCAGGCCCCGTGGCCGTGGGACTGTTGGGCTCCATCTCCTTGCATGGGGACTGTTGGGCTCCATCT
CCTTGCATGGGGGGACTGTTGGGCTCCATCTCCTTGCATGCACCATTCCTTGCGGCGGCGGTGCTCAACG
GCCTCAACCTACTACTGGGCTGCTTCCTAATGCAGGAGTCGCATAAGGGAGAGCGTCAACCGATGCCCTT
GAGAGCCTTCAACCCAGTCAGCTCCTTCCGGTGGGCGCGGGGCATGACTATCGTCGCCGCACTTATGACT
GTCTTCTTTATCATGCAACTCGTAGGACAGGTGCCGGCAGCGCTCTGGGTCATTTTCGGCGAGGACCGCT
TTCGCTGGAGCGCGACGATGATCGGCCTGTCGCTTGCGGTATTCGGAATCTTGCACGCCCTCGCTCAAGC
CTTCGTCACTGGTCCCGCCACCAAACGTTTCGGCGAGAAGCAGGCCATTATCGCCGGCATGGCGGCCGAC
GCGCTGGGCTACGTCTTGCTGGCGTTCGCGACGCGAGGCTGGATGGCCTTCCCCATTATGATTCTTCTCG
CTTCCGGCGGCATCGGGATGCCCGCGTTGCAGGCCATGCTGTCCAGGCAGGTAGATGACGACCATCAGGG
ACAGCTTCAAGGATCGCTCGCGGCTCTTACCAGCCTAACTTCGATCATTGGACCGCTGATCGTCACGGCG
ATTTATGCCGCCTCGGCGAGCACATGGAACGGGTTGGCATGGATTGTAGGTGCCGCCCTATACCTTGTCA
TGGATTGTAGGTGCCGCCCTATACCTTGTCTGCCTCCCCGCGTTGCGTCGCGGTGCATGGAGCCGGGCCA
CCTCGACCTGAATGGAAGCCGGCGGCACCTCGCTAACGGATTCACCACTCCAAGAATTGGAGCCAATCAA
TTCTTGCGGAGAACTGTGAATGCGCAAACCAACCCTTGGCAGAACATATCCATCGCGTCCGCCATCTCCA
GCAGCCGCACGCGGCGCATCTCGGGCAGCGTTGGGTCCTGGCCACGGGTGTGCATGATCGTGCTCCTGTC
GTTGAGGACCCGGCTAGGCTGGCGGGGTTGCCTTACTGGTTAGCAGAATGAATCACCGATACGCGAGCGA
ACGTGAAGCGACTGCTGCTGCAAAACGTCTGCGACCTGAGCAACAACATGAATGGTCTTCGGTTTCCGTG
TTTCGTAAAGTCTGGAAACGCGGAAGTCAGCGCCCTGCACCATTATGTTCCGGATCTGCATCGCAGGATG
CTGCTGGCTACCCTGTGGAACACCTACATCTGTATTAACGAAGCGCTGGCATTGACCCTGAGTGATTTTT
CTCTGGTCCCGCCGCATCCATACCGCCAGTTGTTTACCCTCACGACGTTCCAGTAACCGGGCATGTTCAT
CATCAGTAACCCGTATCGTGAGCATCCTCTCTCGTTTCATCGGTATCATTACCCCCATGAACAGAAATCC
CCCTTACACGGAGGCATCAGTGACCAAACAGGAAAAAACCGCCCTTAACATGGCCCGCTTTATCAGAAGC
CAGACATTAACGCTTCTGGAGAAACTCAACGAGCTGGACGCGGATGAACAGGCAGACATCTGTGAATCGC
TTCACGACCACGCTGATGAGCTTTACCGCAGCTGCCTCGCGCGTTTCGGTGATGACGGTGAAAACCTCTG
ACACATGCAGCTCCCGGAGACGGTCACAGCTTGTCTGTAAGCGGATGCCGGGAGCAGACAAGCCCGTCAG
GGCGCGTCAGCGGGTGTTGGCGGGTGTCGGGGCGCAGCCATGACCCAGTCACGTAGCGATAGCGGAGTGT
ATACTGGCTTAACTATGCGGCATCAGAGCAGATTGTACTGAGAGTGCACCATTGCGGTGTGAAATACCGC
ACAGATGCGTAAGGAGAAAATACCGCATCAGGCGCTCTTCCGCTTCCTCGCTCACTGACTCGCTGCGCTC
GGTCGTTCGGCTGCGGCGAGCGGTATCAGCTCACTCAAAGGCGGTAATACGGTTATCCACAGAATCAGGG
GATAACGCAGGAAAGAACATGTGAGCAAAAGGCCAGCAAAAGGCCAGGAACCGTAAAAAGGCCGCGTTGC
TGGCGTTTTTCCATAGGCTCCGCCCCCCTGACGAGCATCACAAAAATCGACGCTCAAGTCAGAGGTGGCG
AAACCCGACAGGACTATAAAGATACCAGGCGTTTCCCCCTGGAAGCTCCCTCGTGCGCTCTCCTGTTCCG
ACCCTGCCGCTTACCGGATACCTGTCCGCCTTTCTCCCTTCGGGAAGCGTGGCGCTTTCTCATAGCTCAC
GCTGTAGGTATCTCAGTTCGGTGTAGGTCGTTCGCTCCAAGCTGGGCTGTGTGCACGAACCCCCCGTTCA
GCCCGACCGCTGCGCCTTATCCGGTAACTATCGTCTTGAGTCCAACCCGGTAAGACACGACTTATCGCCA
CTGGCAGCAGCCACTGGTAACAGGATTAGCAGAGCGAGGTATGTAGGCGGTGCTACAGAGTTCTTGAAGT
GGTGGCCTAACTACGGCTACACTAGAAGRACAGTATTTGGTATCTGCGCTCTGCTGAAGCCAGTTACCTT
CGGAAAAAGAGTTGGTAGCTCTTGATCCGGCAAACAAACCACCGCTGGTAGCGGTGGTTTTTTTGTTTGC
AAGCAGCAGATTACGCGCAGAAAAAAAGGATCTCAAGAAGATCCTTTGATCTTTTCTACGGGGTCTGACG
CTCAGTGGAACGAAAACTCACGTTAAGGGATTTTGGTCATGAGATTATCAAAAAGGATCTTCACCTAGAT
CCTTTTAAATTAAAAATGAAGTTTTAAATCAATCTAAAGTATATATGAGTAAACTTGGTCTGACAGTTAC
CAATGCTTAATCAGTGAGGCACCTATCTCAGCGATCTGTCTATTTCGTTCATCCATAGTTGCCTGACTCC
CCGTCGTGTAGATAACTACGATACGGGAGGGCTTACCATCTGGCCCCAGTGCTGCAATGATACCGCGAGA
CCCACGCTCACCGGCTCCAGATTTATCAGCAATAAACCAGCCAGCCGGAAGGGCCGAGCGCAGAAGTGGT
CCTGCAACTTTATCCGCCTCCATCCAGTCTATTAATTGTTGCCGGGAAGCTAGAGTAAGTAGTTCGCCAG
TTAATAGTTTGCGCAACGTTGTTGCCATTGCTGCAGGCATCGTGGTGTCACGCTCGTCGTTTGGTATGGC
TTCATTCAGCTCCGGTTCCCAACGATCAAGGCGAGTTACATGATCCCCCATGTTGTGCAAAAAAGCGGTT
AGCTCCTTCGGTCCTCCGATCGTTGTCAGAAGTAAGTTGGCCGCAGTGTTATCACTCATGGTTATGGCAG
CACTGCATAATTCTCTTACTGTCATGCCATCCGTAAGATGCTTTTCTGTGACTGGTGAGTACTCAACCAA
GTCATTCTGAGAATAGTGTATGCGGCGACCGAGTTGCTCTTGCCCGGCGTCAACACGGGATAATACCGCG
CCACATAGCAGAACTTTAAAAGTGCTCATCATTGGAAAACGTTCTTCGGGGCGAAAACTCTCAAGGATCT
TACCGCTGTTGAGATCCAGTTCGATGTAACCCACTCGTGCACCCAACTGATCTTCAGCATCTTTTACTTT
CACCAGCGTTTCTGGGTGAGCAAAAACAGGAAGGCAAAATGCCGCAAAAAAGGGAATAAGGGCGACACGG
AAATGTTGAATACTCATACTCTTCCTTTTTCAATATTATTGAAGCATTTATCAGGGTTATTGTCTCATGA
GCGGATACATATTTGAATGTATTTAGAAAAATAAACAAATAGGGGTTCCGCGCACATTTCCCCGAAAAGT
GCCACCTGACGTCTAAGAAACCATTATTATCATGACATTAACCTATAAAAATAGGCGTATCACGAGGCCC
TTTCGTCTTCAAGAA
Features (pLannotate 1.2.2; 19 found; start..end, strand, type, name):
     10..39      +  promoter       tet promoter: E. coli promoter for tetracycline efflux protein gene
     87..191     +  CDS            TcR (fragment): tetracycline efflux protein; tet; confers resistance to tetracycline
    214..261     -  terminator     T7 terminator: transcription terminator for bacteriophage T7 RNA polymerase
    269..318     -  CDS            SET1 (fragment): solubility-enhancement tag derived from T7 phage gene 10B
    362..1117    -  CDS            EWSR1 (fragment): EWS_HUMAN - Also known as EWS. Experimental evidence at protein level: Swiss-Prot protein existence level 1. Might normally function as a transcriptional repressor. EWS- fusion-proteins (EFPS) may play a role in the tumorigenic process. They may disturb gene expression by mimicking, or interfering with the normal function of CTD-POLII within the transcription initiation complex. They may also contribute to an aberrant activation of the fusion protein target genes. From Homo sapiens (Human).
   1122..1142    -  CDS            capTEV™ (fragment): composite tag for in vivo biotinylation, TEV protease cleavage, and 6xHis tagging
   1148..1171    -  CDS            8xHis: 8xHis affinity tag
   1186..1208    -  RBS            RBS: efficient ribosome binding site from bacteriophage T7 gene 10 (Olins and Rangwala, 1989)
   1240..1258    -  promoter       T7 promoter: promoter for bacteriophage T7 RNA polymerase
   1280..1355    +  CDS            TcR (fragment): tetracycline efflux protein; tet; confers resistance to tetracycline
   1356..1520    +  CDS            TcR (fragment): tetracycline efflux protein; tet; confers resistance to tetracycline
   1550..2239    +  CDS            TcR (fragment): tetracycline efflux protein; tet; confers resistance to tetracycline
   2239..2321    +  CDS            TcR (fragment): tetracycline efflux protein; tet; confers resistance to tetracycline
   2563..2943    -  CDS            YPB1_ECOLX: Protein predicted: Swiss-Prot protein existence level 4. From Escherichia coli.
   2960..3151    +  CDS            rop: Rop protein, which maintains plasmids at low copy number; rop
   3253..3392    +  misc_feature   bom: basis of mobility region from pBR322
   3578..4166    -  rep_origin     ori: high-copy-number ColE1/pMB1/pBR322/pUC origin of replication
   4337..5197    -  CDS            AmpR: β-lactamase; bla; confers resistance to ampicillin, carbenicillin, and related antibiotics
   5198..5302    -  promoter       AmpR promoter: bla
