[The description below was written by a language model from this plasmid's Addgene catalogue record and pLannotate feature annotations shown in this document.]
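Description:
pAG8Ha-EWS is a bacterial expression plasmid built on a pET11-type backbone for producing recombinant human EWS (EWSR1, the RNA-binding protein of the Ewing sarcoma breakpoint region) in E. coli. It replicates from a ColE1/pMB1-family origin accompanied by the rop gene, which restrains copy number, and the pBR322 bom mobilisation region. Selection is by ampicillin through β-lactamase expressed from its own promoter. The annotated tetracycline-resistance pieces are interrupted remnants of the pBR322 tet gene flanking the expression cassette, not a functional marker.

The expression cassette is driven by a T7 promoter with the efficient phage T7 gene 10 ribosome binding site, so it requires a host that supplies T7 RNA polymerase, and it ends at a T7 terminator. The open reading frame begins with an 8xHis affinity tag followed by a short element matching a TEV protease recognition site. This allows nickel-affinity purification and then proteolytic removal of the tag to leave near-native EWS. The depositor notes that the insert is codon-optimised for E. coli. A small fragment resembling a T7 gene 10-derived solubility tag lies between the insert and the terminator and is probably vector-derived sequence.

The catalogue and the sequence record disagree. The catalogue lists a 1,968 bp insert and a total size of about 6.5 kb, whereas the sequenced record is 5,405 nt and its EWSR1 annotation covers only about 750 bp, labelled a fragment. Codon optimisation may limit annotation matching, but the shorter overall length suggests the sequenced plasmid may not carry the full-length coding region. The associated work concerns phase separation of the EWS::FLI1 fusion protein, which is consistent with use of this plasmid for in vitro biophysical studies of purified protein.
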