Addgene plasmid #188044: pAG8Ha-EWS
Purpose: Expresses His8-EWS with a TEV site for removal of the His8 tag.
Depositing lab: David Libich. Depositing organization: University of Texas Health Science Center at San Antonio. Publication: Phase separation of the oncogenic fusion protein EWS::FLI1 is modulated by its DNA-binding domain. Selig EE, Sohn EJ, Stoja A, Moreno-Romero AK, Akula S, Xu X, Bishop AJR, Libich DS. Proc Natl Acad Sci U S A. 2025 May 20;122(20):e2221823122. doi: 10.1073/pnas.2221823122. Epub 2025 May 16. PubMed 40377985.
Backbone
  Vector backbone: pET11
  Backbone size w/o insert (bp): 4500
  Total vector size (bp): 6500
  Vector type: Bacterial Expression
Growth in bacteria
  Bacterial resistance: Ampicillin, 100 μg/mL
  Growth temperature: 37°C
  Growth strain: DH5alpha
  Copy number: Unknown
Gene/Insert
  Gene/Insert name: EWSR1 (alt names: RNA binding protein EWS; EWS; Ewing sarcoma breakpoint region 1 protein)
  Species: H. sapiens (human)
  Insert size (bp): 1968
  Entrez Gene: EWSR1 (a.k.a. EWS, EWS-FLI1)
  Promoter: T7
  Tag / fusion protein: His8 (N terminal on insert)
  Cloning method: Restriction Enzyme; 5′ cloning site KasI (unknown if destroyed); 3′ cloning site BamH1 (unknown if destroyed)
  Sequencing primers: 5′ T7; 3′ T7 reverse
Terms and licenses: Academic/Nonprofit Terms; Industry Terms: Not Available to Industry
Depositor comments: insert is codon optimized for E. coli expression
How to cite: pAG8Ha-EWS was a gift from David Libich (Addgene plasmid # 188044 ; http://n2t.net/addgene:188044 ; RRID:Addgene_188044)
